Addgene plasmid #75339: Hygro-iDEST
Purpose: GATEWAY destination vector for site-specific integration into the human AAVS1/PPP1R12C locus for doxycycline-inducible gene over-expression
Depositing lab: Danwei Huangfu. Depositing organization: Memorial Sloan-Kettering Cancer Center. Publication: Genome Editing of Lineage Determinants in Human Pluripotent Stem Cells Reveals Mechanisms of Pancreatic Development and Diabetes. Zhu Z, Li QV, Lee K, Rosen BP, Gonzalez F, Soh CL, Huangfu D. Cell Stem Cell. 2016 Apr 27. pii: S1934-5909(16)30002-9. doi: 10.1016/j.stem.2016.03.015. PubMed 27133796.
Backbone
  Vector backbone: N/A
  Vector type: Mammalian Expression
  Selectable markers: Hygromycin
Growth in bacteria
  Bacterial resistance: Chloramphenicol and Ampicillin, 25 & 100 μg/mL
  Growth temperature: 30°C
  Growth strain: ccdB Survival
  Copy number: High Copy
Gene/Insert
  Gene/Insert name: TRE-DEST
  Promoter: TRE-tight
  Cloning method: Unknown
  Sequencing primers: 5′ cagctcaggttctgggagag; 3′ gaaatttgtgatgctattgc
Terms and licenses: Academic/Nonprofit Terms; Industry Terms: Not Available to Industry
How to cite: Hygro-iDEST was a gift from Danwei Huangfu (Addgene plasmid # 75339 ; http://n2t.net/addgene:75339 ; RRID:Addgene_75339)
