[The description below was written by a language model from this plasmid's Addgene catalogue record and pLannotate feature annotations shown in this document.]
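Description:
Hygro-iDEST is an 8.2 kb Gateway destination vector that serves as a donor for targeted integration into the human AAVS1 safe-harbour site in intron 1 of PPP1R12C, where it provides doxycycline-inducible over-expression of a gene of interest. The record names no parental backbone. The bacterial portion carries a high-copy ColE1/pUC origin, an f1 origin, an ampicillin resistance gene, and leftover cloning-vector elements (lac promoter/operator, lacZα fragment, T3 and T7 promoters). Because the empty vector retains the ccdB toxin gene, it is propagated in a ccdB-tolerant strain under combined ampicillin and chloramphenicol selection.

The payload lies between the left and right AAVS1 homology arms and consists of two oppositely oriented units. One is a tight TRE promoter (seven tet operators upstream of a minimal CMV promoter) followed by the Gateway cassette, in which attR1 and attR2 flank a chloramphenicol resistance gene and ccdB, and then an SV40 polyadenylation signal. An LR recombination with an entry clone replaces the CmR/ccdB cassette with the chosen open reading frame, placing it under TRE control. The other unit is a splice acceptor followed by a hygromycin resistance coding sequence and a bGH polyadenylation signal. No promoter is annotated for it, so it appears to be a gene-trap arrangement in which hygromycin resistance relies on splicing into the endogenous PPP1R12C transcript after correct integration, which would enrich for targeted clones.

No Tet transactivator is annotated on this plasmid, so doxycycline induction would require one supplied from a separate source. The record also does not state how the AAVS1 site is cut to stimulate homologous recombination. The associated publication concerns genome editing in human pluripotent stem cells, which suggests the vector is meant for building inducible expression lines in those cells.
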