Features (pLannotate 1.2.2; 26 found; start..end, strand, type, name):
     24..128     +  promoter       AmpR promoter: bla
    129..989     +  CDS            AmpR: β-lactamase; bla; confers resistance to ampicillin, carbenicillin, and related antibiotics
   1160..1748    +  rep_origin     ori: high-copy-number ColE1/pMB1/pBR322/pUC origin of replication
   1931..2023    +  CDS            lacI (fragment): lac repressor; lacI; The lac repressor binds to the lac operator to inhibit transcription in E. coli. This inhibition can be relieved by adding lactose or isopropyl-β-D-thiogalactopyranoside (IPTG).
   2036..2057    +  protein_bind   CAP binding site: CAP binding activates transcription in the presence of cAMP. E. coli catabolite activator protein
   2072..2102    +  promoter       lac promoter: promoter for the E. coli lac operon
   2110..2126    +  protein_bind   lac operator: The lac repressor binds to the lac operator to inhibit transcription in E. coli. This inhibition can be relieved by adding lactose or isopropyl-β-D-thiogalactopyranoside (IPTG). lac repressor encoded by lacI
   2171..2189    +  promoter       T3 promoter: promoter for bacteriophage T3 RNA polymerase
   2208..3044    -  misc_feature   HA-R: right homology arm from the adeno-associated virus integration site (AAVS1) within intron 1 of the human PPP1R12C gene
   3075..3389    +  promoter       tight TRE promoter: Tet-responsive promoter PTight, consisting of seven tet operator sequences followed by the minimal CMV promoter
   3406..3530    +  protein_bind   attR1: mutant version of attR; recombination site for the Gateway® LR reaction LR Clonase™
   3555..3585    +  promoter       lac UV5 promoter: E. coli lac promoter with an "up" mutation
   3609..3638    +  promoter       cat promoter (fragment): promoter of the E. coli cat gene encoding chloramphenicol acetyltransferase
   3639..4298    +  CDS            CmR: chloramphenicol acetyltransferase; cat; confers resistance to chloramphenicol
   4477..4635    +  CDS            ccdA (fragment): CCDA_ECO57 - Also known as H, letA. Experimental evidence at protein level: Swiss-Prot protein existence level 1. Antitoxin component of a type II toxin-antitoxin (TA) system which inhibits the post-segregational killing (PSK) of plasmid-free cells, also referred to as a plasmid addiction system. Binds to and blocks the activity of CcdB; will also remove bound CcdB protein from the CcdB-GyrA complex by forming a CcdA-CcdB complex, a process termed rejuvenation. Functions as a transcriptional corepressor for the ccdAB operon, repression also requires CcdB (By similarity). From Escherichia coli
   4640..4942    +  CDS            ccdB: CCDB_ECOLI - Also known as G, letB, letD. Experimental evidence at protein level: Swiss-Prot protein existence level 1. Toxic component of a type II toxin-antitoxin (TA) system, functioning in plasmid maintainence. Responsible for the post- segregational killing (PSK) of plasmid-free cells, also referred to as a plasmid addiction system. Half-life of over 2 hours. Cell killing by CcdB is accompanied by filamentation, defects in chromosome and plasmid segregation, defects in cell division, formation of anucleate cells, decreased DNA synthesis and plasmid loss. Interferes with the activity of DN
   4986..5110    -  protein_bind   attR2: mutant version of attR; recombination site for the Gateway® LR reaction LR Clonase™
   5166..5249    +  CDS            large T antigen (fragment): large T antigen from SV40 (simian virus 40)
   5272..5353    +  polyA_signal   SV40 poly(A) signal: SV40 polyadenylation signal
   5360..5584    -  polyA_signal   bGH poly(A) signal: bovine growth hormone polyadenylation signal
   5622..6647    -  CDS            HygR: aminoglycoside phosphotransferase from E. coli; aph(4)-Ia; confers resistance to hygromycin
   6734..6759    -  misc_feature   SA: splice acceptor site
   6766..7569    -  misc_feature   HA-L: left homology arm from the adeno-associated virus integration site (AAVS1) within intron 1 of the human PPP1R12C gene
   7584..7602    -  promoter       T7 promoter: promoter for bacteriophage T7 RNA polymerase
   7610..7765    +  CDS            lacZα (fragment): LacZα fragment of β-galactosidase; lacZ fragment
   7770..8198    +  rep_origin     f1 ori (sequence partly withheld): f1 bacteriophage origin of replication; arrow indicates direction of (+) strand synthesis
>Addgene plasmid #75339 | Hygro-iDEST | depositor full sequence | sequence record 142552 | Hygro-iDEST sequence 8227 bps
GTGGCACTTTTCGGGGAAATGTGCGCGGAACCCCTATTTGTTTATTTTTCTAAATACATTCAAATATGTA
TCCGCTCATGAGACAATAACCCTGATAAATGCTTCAATAATATTGAAAAAGGAAGAGTATGAGTATTCAA
CATTTCCGTGTCGCCCTTATTCCCTTTTTTGCGGCATTTTGCCTTCCTGTTTTTGCTCACCCAGAAACGC
TGGTGAAAGTAAAAGATGCTGAAGATCAGTTGGGTGCACGAGTGGGTTACATCGAACTGGATCTCAACAG
CGGTAAGATCCTTGAGAGTTTTCGCCCCGAAGAACGTTTTCCAATGATGAGCACTTTTAAAGTTCTGCTA
TGTGGCGCGGTATTATCCCGTATTGACGCCGGGCAAGAGCAACTCGGTCGCCGCATACACTATTCTCAGA
ATGACTTGGTTGAGTACTCACCAGTCACAGAAAAGCATCTTACGGATGGCATGACAGTAAGAGAATTATG
CAGTGCTGCCATAACCATGAGTGATAACACTGCGGCCAACTTACTTCTGACAACGATCGGAGGACCGAAG
GAGCTAACCGCTTTTTTGCACAACATGGGGGATCATGTAACTCGCCTTGATCGTTGGGAACCGGAGCTGA
ATGAAGCCATACCAAACGACGAGCGTGACACCACGATGCCTGTAGCAATGGCAACAACGTTGCGCAAACT
ATTAACTGGCGAACTACTTACTCTAGCTTCCCGGCAACAATTAATAGACTGGATGGAGGCGGATAAAGTT
GCAGGACCACTTCTGCGCTCGGCCCTTCCGGCTGGCTGGTTTATTGCTGATAAATCTGGAGCCGGTGAGC
GTGGGTCTCGCGGTATCATTGCAGCACTGGGGCCAGATGGTAAGCCCTCCCGTATCGTAGTTATCTACAC
GACGGGGAGTCAGGCAACTATGGATGAACGAAATAGACAGATCGCTGAGATAGGTGCCTCACTGATTAAG
CATTGGTAACTGTCAGACCAAGTTTACTCATATATACTTTAGATTGATTTAAAACTTCATTTTTAATTTA
AAAGGATCTAGGTGAAGATCCTTTTTGATAATCTCATGACCAAAATCCCTTAACGTGAGTTTTCGTTCCA
CTGAGCGTCAGACCCCGTAGAAAAGATCAAAGGATCTTCTTGAGATCCTTTTTTTCTGCGCGTAATCTGC
TGCTTGCAAACAAAAAAACCACCGCTACCAGCGGTGGTTTGTTTGCCGGATCAAGAGCTACCAACTCTTT
TTCCGAAGGTAACTGGCTTCAGCAGAGCGCAGATACCAAATACTGTCCTTCTAGTGTAGCCGTAGTTAGG
CCACCACTTCAAGAACTCTGTAGCACCGCCTACATACCTCGCTCTGCTAATCCTGTTACCAGTGGCTGCT
GCCAGTGGCGATAAGTCGTGTCTTACCGGGTTGGACTCAAGACGATAGTTACCGGATAAGGCGCAGCGGT
CGGGCTGAACGGGGGGTTCGTGCACACAGCCCAGCTTGGAGCGAACGACCTACACCGAACTGAGATACCT
ACAGCGTGAGCTATGAGAAAGCGCCACGCTTCCCGAAGGGAGAAAGGCGGACAGGTATCCGGTAAGCGGC
AGGGTCGGAACAGGAGAGCGCACGAGGGAGCTTCCAGGGGGAAACGCCTGGTATCTTTATAGTCCTGTCG
GGTTTCGCCACCTCTGACTTGAGCGTCGATTTTTGTGATGCTCGTCAGGGGGGCGGAGCCTATGGAAAAA
CGCCAGCAACGCGGCCTTTTTACGGTTCCTGGCCTTTTGCTGGCCTTTTGCTCACATGTTCTTTCCTGCG
TTATCCCCTGATTCTGTGGATAACCGTATTACCGCCTTTGAGTGAGCTGATACCGCTCGCCGCAGCCGAA
CGACCGAGCGCAGCGAGTCAGTGAGCGAGGAAGCGGAAGAGCGCCCAATACGCAAACCGCCTCTCCCCGC
GCGTTGGCCGATTCATTAATGCAGCTGGCACGACAGGTTTCCCGACTGGAAAGCGGGCAGTGAGCGCAAC
GCAATTAATGTGAGTTAGCTCACTCATTAGGCACCCCAGGCTTTACACTTTATGCTTCCGGCTCGTATGT
TGTGTGGAATTGTGAGCGGATAACAATTTCACACAGGAAACAGCTATGACCATGATTACGCCAAGCGCGC
AATTAACCCTCACTAAAGGGAACAAAAGCTGGAGCTCAGAGCAGAGCCAGGAACCCCTGTAGGGAAGGGG
CAGGAGAGCCAGGGGCATGAGATGGTGGACGAGGAAGGGGGACAGGGAAGCCTGAGCGCCTCTCCTGGGC
TTGCCAAGGACTCAAACCCAGAAGCCCAGAGCAGGGCCTTAGGGAAGCGGGACCCTGCTCTGGGCGGAGG
AATATGTCCCAGATAGCACTGGGGACTCTTTAAGGAAAGAAGGATGGAGAAAGAGAAAGGGAGTAGAGGC
GGCCACGACCTGGTGAACACCTAGGACGCACCATTCTCACAAAGGGAGTTTTCCACACGGACACCCCCCT
CCTCACCACAGCCCTGCCAGGACGGGGCTGGCTACTGGCCTTATCTCACAGGTAAAACTGACGCACGGAG
GAACAATATAAATTGGGGACTAGAAAGGTGAAGAGCCAAAGTTAGAACTCAGGACCAACTTATTCTGATT
TTGTTTTTCCAAACTGCTTCTCCTCTTGGGAAGTGTAAGGAAGCTGCAGCACCAGGATCAGTGAAACGCA
CCAGACAGCCGCGTCAGAGCAGCTCAGGTTCTGGGAGAGGGTAGCGCAGGGTGGCCACTGAGAACCGGGC
AGGTCACGCATCCCCCCCTTCCCTCCCACCCCCTGCCAAGCTCTCCCTCCCAGGATCCTCTCTGGCTCCA
TCGTAAGCAAACCTTAGAGGTTCTGGCAAGGAGAGAGATGGCTCCAGGAAATGGGGGTGTGTCACCAGAT
AAGGAATCTGCCTAACAGGAGGTGGGGGTTAGACCCAATATCAGGAGACTAGGAAGGAGGAGGCCTAAGG
ATGGGGCTTTTCTGTCACCAATCCTGTCCCTAGTTTAATTAACCCTCTAGAGCTTAGTACTGTCGAGTTT
ACTCCCTATCAGTGATAGAGAACGTATGTCGAGTTTACTCCCTATCAGTGATAGAGAACGATGTCGAGTT
TACTCCCTATCAGTGATAGAGAACGTATGTCGAGTTTACTCCCTATCAGTGATAGAGAACGTATGTCGAG
TTTACTCCCTATCAGTGATAGAGAACGTATGTCGAGTTTATCCCTATCAGTGATAGAGAACGTATGTCGA
GTTTACTCCCTATCAGTGATAGAGAACGTATGTCGAGGTAGGCGTGTACGGTGGGAGGCCTATATAAGCA
GAGCTCGTTTAGTGAACCGTCAGATCGCCTGGAGAATTCCGATCAACAAGTTTGTACAAAAAAGCTGAAC
GAGAAACGTAAAATGATATAAATATCAATATATTAAATTAGATTTTGCATAAAAAACAGACTACATAATA
CTGTAAAACACAACATATCCAGTCACTATGGCGGCCGCATTAGGCACCCCAGGCTTTACACTTTATGCTT
CCGGCTCGTATAATGTGTGGATTTTGAGTTAGGATCCGTCGAGATTTTCAGGAGCTAAGGAAGCTAAAAT
GGAGAAAAAAATCACTGGATATACCACCGTTGATATATCCCAATGGCATCGTAAAGAACATTTTGAGGCA
TTTCAGTCAGTTGCTCAATGTACCTATAACCAGACCGTTCAGCTGGATATTACGGCCTTTTTAAAGACCG
TAAAGAAAAATAAGCACAAGTTTTATCCGGCCTTTATTCACATTCTTGCCCGCCTGATGAATGCTCATCC
GGAATTCCGTATGGCAATGAAAGACGGTGAGCTGGTGATATGGGATAGTGTTCACCCTTGTTACACCGTT
TTCCATGAGCAAACTGAAACGTTTTCATCGCTCTGGAGTGAATACCACGACGATTTCCGGCAGTTTCTAC
ACATATATTCGCAAGATGTGGCGTGTTACGGTGAAAACCTGGCCTATTTCCCTAAAGGGTTTATTGAGAA
TATGTTTTTCGTCTCAGCCAATCCCTGGGTGAGTTTCACCAGTTTTGATTTAAACGTGGCCAATATGGAC
AACTTCTTCGCCCCCGTTTTCACCATGGGCAAATATTATACGCAAGGCGACAAGGTGCTGATGCCGCTGG
CGATTCAGGTTCATCATGCCGTCTGTGATGGCTTCCATGTCGGCAGAATGCTTAATGAATTACAACAGTA
CTGCGATGAGTGGCAGGGCGGGGCGTAAAGATCTGGATCCGGCTTACTAAAAGCCAGATAACAGTATGCG
TATTTGCGCGCTGATTTTTGCGGTATAAGAATATATACTGATATGTATACCCGAAGTATGTCAAAAAGAG
GTATGCTATGAAGCAGCGTATTACAGTGACAGTTGACAGCGACAGCTATCAGTTGCTCAAGGCATATATG
ATGTCAATATCTCCGGTCTGGTAAGCACAACCATGCAGAATGAAGCCCGTCGTCTGCGTGCCGAACGCTG
GAAAGCGGAAAATCAGGAAGGGATGGCTGAGGTCGCCCGGTTTATTGAAATGAACGGCTCTTTTGCTGAC
GAGAACAGGGGCTGGTGAAATGCAGTTTAAGGTTTACACCTATAAAAGAGAGAGCCGTTATCGTCTGTTT
GTGGATGTACAGAGTGATATTATTGACACGCCCGGGCGACGGATGGTGATCCCCCTGGCCAGTGCACGTC
TGCTGTCAGATAAAGTCTCCCGTGAACTTTACCCGGTGGTGCATATCGGGGATGAAAGCTGGCGCATGAT
GACCACCGATATGGCCAGTGTGCCGGTCTCCGTTATCGGGGAAGAAGTGGCTGATCTCAGCCACCGCGAA
AATGACATCAAAAACGCCATTAACCTGATGTTCTGGGGAATATAAATGTCAGGCTCCCTTATACACAGCC
AGTCTGCAGGTCGACCATAGTGACTGGATATGTTGTGTTTTACAGTATTATGTAGTCTGTTTTTTATGCA
AAATCTAATTTAATATATTGATATTTATATCATTTTACGTTTCTCGTTCAGCTTTCTTGTACAAAGTGGT
TGATCCGGGGATCCTCTAGTCAGCGTTTATCTGCAGAATTCGCCCTTGTTTAAACGATCATAATCAGCCA
TACCACATTTGTAGAGGTTTTACTTGCTTTAAAAAACCTCCCACACCTCCCCCTGAACCTGAAACATAAA
ATGAATGCAATTGTTGTTGTTAACTTGTTTATTGCAGCTTATAATGGTTACAAATAAAGCAATAGCATCA
CAAATTTCACAAATAAAGCATTTTTTTCACTGCCTCGACCCATAGAGCCCACCGCATCCCCAGCATGCCT
GCTATTGTCTTCCCAATCCTCCCCCTTGCTGTCCTGCCCCACCCCACCCCCCAGAATAGAATGACACCTA
CTCAGACAATGCGATGCAATTTCCTCATTTTATTAGGAAAGGACAGTGGGAGTGGCACCTTCCAGGGTCA
AGGAAGGCACGGGGGAGGGGCAAACAACAGATGGCTGGCAACTAGAAGGCACAGTCGAGGCTGATCAGCG
GGTTTAAACGGGCCCTCTAGACTATTCCTTTGCCCTCGGACGAGTGCTGGGGCGTCGGTTTCCACTATCG
GCGAGTACTTCTACACAGCCATCGGTCCAGACGGCCGCGCTTCTGCGGGCGATTTGTGTACGCCCGACAG
TCCCGGCTCCGGATCGGACGATTGCGTCGCATCGACCCTGCGCCCAAGCTGCATCATCGAAATTGCCGTC
AACCAAGCTCTGATAGAGTTGGTCAAGACCAATGCGGAGCATATACGCCCGGAGCCGCGGCGATCCTGCA
AGCTCCGGATGCCTCCGCTCGAAGTAGCGCGTCTGCTGCTCCATACAAGCCAACCACGGCCTCCAGAAGA
AGATGTTGGCGACCTCGTATTGGGAATCCCCGAACATCGCCTCGCTCCAGTCAATGACCGCTGTTATGCG
GCCATTGTCCGTCAGGACATTGTTGGAGCCGAAATCCGCGTGCACGAGGTGCCGGACTTCGGGGCAGTCC
TCGGCCCAAAGCATCAGCTCATCGAGAGCCTGCGCGACGGACGCACTGACGGTGTCGTCCATCACAGTTT
GCCAGTGATACACATGGGGATCAGCAATCGCGCATATGAAATCACGCCATGTAGTGTATTGACCGATTCC
TTGCGGTCCGAATGGGCCGAACCCGCTCGTCTGGCTAAGATCGGCCGCAGCGATCGCATCCATGGCCTCC
GCGACCGGCTGCAGAACAGCGGGCAGTTCGGTTTCAGGCAGGTCTTGCAACGTGACACCCTGTGCACGGC
GGGAGATGCAATAGGTCAGGCTCTCGCTGAATTCCCCAATGTCAAGCACTTCCGGAATCGGGAGCGCGGC
CGATGCAAAGTGCCGATAAACATAACGATCTTTGTAGAAACCATCGGCGCAGCTATTTACCCGCAGGACA
TATCCACGCCCTCCTACATCGAAGCTGAAAGCACGAGATTCTTCGCCCTCCGAGAGCTGCATCAGGTCGG
AGACGCTGTCGAACTTTTCGATCAGAAACTTCTCGACAGACGTCGCGGTGAGTTCAGGCTTTTTCATCTG
CAGCCTAGGGCCGGGATTCTCCTCCACGTCACCGCATGTTAGAAGACTTCCTCTGCCCTCTCCGCTGCCA
GATCTCTCGAGGCCCTGTGGGAGGAAGAGAAGAGGTCAGGGATCTGCCCCACTGTGGGGTGGAGGGGACA
GATAAAAGTACCCAGAACCAGAGCCACATTAACCGGCCCTGGGAATATAAGGTGGTCCCAGCTCGGGGAC
ACAGGATCCCTGGAGGCAGCAAACATGCTGTCCTGAAGTGGACATAGGGGCCCGGGTTGGAGGAAGAAGA
CTAGCTGAGCTCTCGGACCCCTGGAAGATGCCATGACAGGGGGCTGGAAGAGCTAGCACAGACTAGAGAG
GTAAGGGGGGTAGGGGAGCTGCCCAAATGAAAGGAGTGAGAGGTGACCCGAATCCACAGGAGAACGGGGT
GTCCAGGCAAAGAAAGCAAGAGGATGGAGAGGTGGCTAAAGCCAGGGAGACGGGGTACTTTGGGGTTGTC
CAGAAAAACGGTGATGATGCAGGCCTACAAGAAGGGGAGGCGGGACGCAAGGGAGACATCCGTCGGAGAA
GGCCATCCTAAGAAACGAGAGATGGCACAGGCCCCAGAAGGAGAAGGAAAAGGGAACCCAGCGAGTGAAG
ACGGCATGGGGTTGGGTGAGGGAGGAGAGATGCCCGGAGAGGACCCAGACACGGGGAGGATCCGCTCAGA
GGACATCACGTGGTGCAGCGCCGAGAAGGAAGTGCTCCGGAAAGAGCATCCTTGGGCAGCAACACAGCAG
AGAGCAAGGGGAAGAGGGAGTGGAGGAAGACGGAACCTGAAGGAGGCGGCAGGGAAGGATCTGGGCCAGC
CGTAGAGGTGACCCAGGCCACAAGCTGCAGACAGAAAGCGGCACAGGCCCAGGGGAGAGAATGCTGGTCA
GAGAAAGCAGGTACCCAATTCGCCCTATAGTGAGTCGTATTACGCGCGCTCACTGGCCGTCGTTTTACAA
CGTCGTGACTGGGAAAACCCTGGCGTTACCCAACTTAATCGCCTTGCAGCACATCCCCCTTTCGCCAGCT
GGCGTAATAGCGAAGAGGCCCGCACCGATCGCCCTTCCCAACAGTTGCGCAGCCTGAATGGCGAATGGG
[124 nt withheld, positions 7770-7893]
C
[91 nt withheld, positions 7895-7985]
A
[49 nt withheld, positions 7987-8035]
CCTTTGACGTTGGAGTCCACGTTCTTT
[37 nt withheld, positions 8063-8099]
ACCCTATCTCGGTCTATTCTTTTGATTTATAAGGGATTTTGCCGATTTCGGCCTATTGGTTAAAAAATGA
GCTGATTTAACAAAAATTTAACGCGAATTTTAACAAAATATTAACGCTTACAATTTAG
