>Addgene plasmid #75339 | Hygro-iDEST | addgene partial sequence | sequence record 147957 | ccdB-Fwd 5'-GCATGATGACCACCGATATG-3'
TTATCGGGGAAGAAGTGGCTGATCTCAGCCACCGCGAAAATGACATCAAAAACGCCATTAACCTGATGTT
CTGGGGAATATAAATGTCAGGCTCCCTTATACACAGCCAGTCTGCAGGTCGACCATAGTGACTGGATATG
TTGTGTTTTACAGTATTATGTAGTCTGTTTTTTATGCAAAATCTAATTTAATATATTGATATTTATATCA
TTTTACGTTTCTCGTTCAGCTTTCTTGTACAAAGTGGTTGATCCGGGGATCCTCTAGTCAGCGTTTATCT
GCAGAATTCGCCCTTGTTTAAACGATCATAATCAGCCATACCACATTTGTAGAGGTTTTACTTGCTTTAA
AAAACCTCCCACACCTCCCCCTGAACCTGAAACATAAAATGAATGCAATTGTTGTTGTTAACTTGTTTAT
TGCAGCTTATAATGGTTACAAATAAAGCAATAGCATCACAAATTTCACAAATAAAGCATTTTTTTCACTG
CCTCGACCCATAGAGCCCACCGCATCCCCAGCATGCCTGCTATTGTCTTCCCAATCCTCCCCCTTGCTGT
CCTGCCCCACCCCACCCCCCAGAATAGAATGACACCTACTCAGACAATGCGATGCAATTTCCTCATTTTA
TTAGGAAAGGACAGTGGGAGTGGCACCTTCCAGGGTCAAGGAAGGCACGGGGGAGGGGCAAACAACAGAT
GGCTGGCAACTAGAAGGCACAGTCGAGGCTGATCAGCGGGTTTAAACGGGCCCTCTAGACTATTCCTTTG
CCCTCGGACGAGTGCTGGGGCGTCGGTTTCCACTATCGGCGAGTACTTCTACACAGCCATCGGTCCAGAC
GGCCGCGCTTCTGCGGGCGATTTGTGTACGCCCGACAGTCCCGGCTCCGGATCGGACGATTGCGTCGCAT
CGACCCTGCGCCCAAGCTGCATCATCGAAATTGCCGTCAACCAAGCTCTGATAGAGTTGGTCAAGACCAA
TGCGGAGCATATACGCCCGGAGCCGCGGCGATCCTGCAAGCTCCGGATGCCTCCGCTCGAAGTAGCGC
