>Addgene plasmid #75339 | Hygro-iDEST | addgene partial sequence | sequence record 147958 | CAT-R 5'-GCAACTGACTGAAATGCCTC-3'
TGCCATTGGGATATATCAACGGTGGTATATCCAGTGATTTTTTTCTCCATTTTAGCTTCCTTAGCTCCTG
AAAATCTCGACGGATCCTAACTCAAAATCCACACATTATACGAGCCGGAAGCATAAAGTGTAAAGCCTGG
GGTGCCTAATGCGGCCGCCATAGTGACTGGATATGTTGTGTTTTACAGTATTATGTAGTCTGTTTTTTAT
GCAAAATCTAATTTAATATATTGATATTTATATCATTTTACGTTTCTCGTTCAGCTTTTTTGTACAAACT
TGTTGATCGGAATTCTCCAGGCGATCTGACGGTTCACTAAACGAGCTCTGCTTATATAGGCCTCCCACCG
TACACGCCTACCTCGACATACGTTCTCTATCACTGATAGGGAGTAAACTCGACATACGTTCTCTATCACT
GATAGGGATAAACTCGACATACGTTCTCTATCACTGATAGGGAGTAAACTCGACATACGTTCTCTATCAC
TGATAGGGAGTAAACTCGACATACGTTCTCTATCACTGATAGGGAGTAAACTCGACATCGTTCTCTATCA
CTGATAGGGAGTAAACTCGACATACGTTCTCTATCACTGATAGGGAGTAAACTCGACAGTACTAAGCTCT
AGAGGGTTAATTAAACTAGGGACAGGATTGGTGACAGAAAAGCCCCATCCTTAGGCCTCCTCCTTCCTAG
TCTCCTGATATTGGGTCTAACCCCCACCTCCTGTTAGGCAGATTCCTTATCTGGTGACACACCCCCATTT
CCTGGAGCCATCTCTCTCCTTGCCAGAACCTCTAAGGTTTGCTTACGATGGAGCCAGAGAGGATCCTGGG
AGGGAGAGCTTGGCAGGGGGTGGGAGGGAAGGGG
